>Addgene plasmid #120057 | pMaCTag-Z14 | depositor full sequence | sequence record 228132 | pMaCTag-Z14 sequence 4597 bps
GAACGCGGCCGCCAGCTGAAGCTTCGTACGTCAGGTGGAGGAGGTAGTGGCGGAGGCGGATCCGTGAGCA
AGGGCGAGGAGCTGATCAAGGAGAACATGCACACCAAGCTGTACATGGAAGGCACCGTGAACAACCACCA
CTTCAAGTGCACCCACGAAGGGGAGGGCAAGCCCTACGAGGGCACCCAGACCAACAGGATTAAGGTGGTG
GAGGGAGGCCCCCTGCCGTTCGCATTCGACATCCTGGCCACCTGCTTTATGTACGGGAGCAAGACCTTCA
TCAACCACACCCAGGGCATCCCCGATTTCTTTAAGCAGTCCTTCCCTGAGGGCTTCACATGGGAGAGAGT
CACCACATACGAAGACGGGGGCGTGCTTACCGTTACCCAGGACACCAGCCTCCAGGACGGCTGCTTGATC
TACAACGTCAAGCTCAGAGGGGTGAACTTCCCATCCAACGGCCCTGTGATGCAGAAGAAAACACTCGGCT
GGGAGGCCAGTACCGAGACCCTGTACCCCGCTGACGGCGGCCTGGAAGGCAGATGCGACATGGCCCTGAA
GCTCGTGGGCGGGGGCCACCTGCACTGCAACCTGAAGACCACATACAGATCCAAGAAACCCGCTAAGAAC
CTCAAGATGCCCGGCGTCTACTTTGTGGACCGCAGACTGGAAAGAATCAAGGAGGCCGACAATGAGACCT
ACGTCGAGCAGCACGAGGTGGCTGTGGCCAGATACTGCGACCTCCCTAGCAAACTGGGGCACAAACTTAA
TGGCATGGACGAGCTGTACAAGTGAACTAGTAACTTGTTTATTGCAGCTTATAATGGTTACAAATAAAGC
AATAGCATCACAAATTTCACAAATAAAGCATTTTTTTCACTGCATTCTAGTTGTGGTTTGTCCAAACTCA
TCAATGTATCTTAGTCGATATAACTTCGTATAGCATACATTATACGAAGTTATGTCGACGGTGTGGAAAG
TCCCCAGGCTCCCCAGCAGGCAGAAGTATGCAAAGCATGCATCTCAATTAGTCAGCAACCAGGTGTGGAA
AGTCCCCAGGCTCCCCAGCAGGCAGAAGTATGCAAAGCATGCATCTCAATTAGTCAGCAACCATAGTCCC
GCCCCTAACTCCGCCCATCCCGCCCCTAACTCCGCCCAGTTCCGCCCATTCTCCGCCCCATGGCTGACTA
ATTTTTTTTATTTATGCAGAGGCCGAGGCCGCCTCGGCCTCTGAGCTATTCCAGAAGTAGTGAGGAGGCT
TTTTTGGAGGCCTAGGCTTTTGCAAAGAATTCGCCACCATGGCCAAGTTGACCAGTGCCGTTCCGGTGCT
CACCGCGCGCGACGTCGCCGGAGCGGTCGAGTTCTGGACCGACCGGCTCGGGTTCTCCCGGGACTTCGTG
GAGGACGACTTCGCCGGTGTGGTCCGGGACGACGTGACCCTGTTCATCAGCGCGGTCCAGGACCAGGTGG
TGCCGGACAACACCCTGGCCTGGGTGTGGGTGCGCGGCCTGGACGAGCTGTACGCCGAGTGGTCGGAGGT
CGTGTCCACGAACTTCCGGGACGCCTCCGGGCCGGCCATGACCGAGATCGGCGAGCAGCCGTGGGGGCGG
GAGTTCGCCCTGCGCGACCCGGCCGGCAACTGCGTGCACTTCGTGGCCGAGGAGCAGGACTGACTGCAGC
GACTGTGCCTTCTAGTTGCCAGCCATCTGTTGTTTGCCCCTCCCCCGTGCCTTCCTTGACCCTGGAAGGT
GCCACTCCCACTGTCCTTTCCTAATAAAATGAGGAAATTGCATCGCATTGTCTGAGTAGGTGTCATTCTA
TTCTGGGGGGTGGGGTGGGGCAGGACAGCAAGGGGGAGGATTGGGAAGACAATAGCAGGCATGCTGGGGA
TGCGGTGGGCTCTATGGCTCGAGGAGGGCCTATTTCCCATGATTCCTTCATATTTGCATATACGATACAA
GGCTGTTAGAGAGATAATTGGAATTAATTTGACTGTAAACACAAAGATATTAGTACAAAATACGTGACGT
AGAAAGTAATAATTTCTTGGGTAGTTTGCAGTTTTAAAATTATGTTTTAAAATGGACTATCATATGCTTA
CCGTAACTTGAAAGTATTTCGATTTCTTGGCTTTATATATCTTGTGGAAAGGACGAAACACCGATAACTT
CGTATAGCATACATTATACGAAGTTATGGTACCGATGCAGCTAGCCCGCGGATCTGCCGGTCTCCCTATA
GTGAGTCGTATTAATTTCGATAAGCCAGGTTAACCTGCATTAATGAATCGGCCAACGCGCGGGGAGAGGC
GGTTTGCGTATTGGGCGCTCTTCCGCTTCCTCGCTCACTGACTCGCTGCGCTCGGTCGTTCGGCTGCGGC
GAGCGGTATCAGCTCACTCAAAGGCGGTAATACGGTTATCCACAGAATCAGGGGATAACGCAGGAAAGAA
CATGTGAGCAAAAGGCCAGCAAAAGGCCAGGAACCGTAAAAAGGCCGCGTTGCTGGCGTTTTTCCATAGG
CTCCGCCCCCCTGACGAGCATCACAAAAATCGACGCTCAAGTCAGAGGTGGCGAAACCCGACAGGACTAT
AAAGATACCAGGCGTTTCCCCCTGGAAGCTCCCTCGTGCGCTCTCCTGTTCCGACCCTGCCGCTTACCGG
ATACCTGTCCGCCTTTCTCCCTTCGGGAAGCGTGGCGCTTTCTCAATGCTCACGCTGTAGGTATCTCAGT
TCGGTGTAGGTCGTTCGCTCCAAGCTGGGCTGTGTGCACGAACCCCCCGTTCAGCCCGACCGCTGCGCCT
TATCCGGTAACTATCGTCTTGAGTCCAACCCGGTAAGACACGACTTATCGCCACTGGCAGCAGCCACTGG
TAACAGGATTAGCAGAGCGAGGTATGTAGGCGGTGCTACAGAGTTCTTGAAGTGGTGGCCTAACTACGGC
TACACTAGAAGGACAGTATTTGGTATCTGCGCTCTGCTGAAGCCAGTTACCTTCGGAAAAAGAGTTGGTA
GCTCTTGATCCGGCAAACAAACCACCGCTGGTAGCGGTGGTTTTTTTGTTTGCAAGCAGCAGATTACGCG
CAGAAAAAAAGGATCTCAAGAAGATCCTTTGATCTTTTCTACGGGGTCTGACGCTCAGTGGAACGAAAAC
TCACGTTAAGGGATTTTGGTCATGAGATTATCAAAAAGGATCTTCACCTAGATCCTTTTAAATTAAAAAT
GAAGTTTTAAATCAATCTAAAGTATATATGAGTAAACTTGGTCTGACAGTTACCAATGCTTAATCAGTGA
GGCACCTATCTCAGCGATCTGTCTATTTCGTTCATCCATAGTTGCCTGACTCCCCGTCGTGTAGATAACT
ACGATACGGGAGGGCTTACCATCTGGCCCCAGTGCTGCAATGATACCGCGAGACCCACGCTCACCGGCTC
CAGATTTATCAGCAATAAACCAGCCAGCCGGAAGGGCCGAGCGCAGAAGTGGTCCTGCAACTTTATCCGC
CTCCATCCAGTCTATTAATTGTTGCCGGGAAGCTAGAGTAAGTAGTTCGCCAGTTAATAGTTTGCGCAAC
GTTGTTGCCATTGCTACAGGCATCGTGGTGTCACGCTCGTCGTTTGGTATGGCTTCATTCAGCTCCGGTT
CCCAACGATCAAGGCGAGTTACATGATCCCCCATGTTGTGCAAAAAAGCGGTTAGCTCCTTCGGTCCTCC
GATCGTTGTCAGAAGTAAGTTGGCCGCAGTGTTATCACTCATGGTTATGGCAGCACTGCATAATTCTCTT
ACTGTCATGCCATCCGTAAGATGCTTTTCTGTGACTGGTGAGTACTCAACCAAGTCATTCTGAGAATAGT
GTATGCGGCGACCGAGTTGCTCTTGCCCGGCGTCAATACGGGATAATACCGCGCCACATAGCAGAACTTT
AAAAGTGCTCATCATTGGAAAACGTTCTTCGGGGCGAAAACTCTCAAGGATCTTACCGCTGTTGAGATCC
AGTTCGATGTAACCCACTCGTGCACCCAACTGATCTTCAGCATCTTTTACTTTCACCAGCGTTTCTGGGT
GAGCAAAAACAGGAAGGCAAAATGCCGCAAAAAAGGGAATAAGGGCGACACGGAAATGTTGAATACTCAT
ACTCTTCCTTTTTCAATATTATTGAAGCATTTATCAGGGTTATTGTCTCATGAGCGGATACATATTTGAA
TGTATTTAGAAAAATAAACAAATAGGGGTTCCGCGCACATTTCCCCGAAAAGTGCCACCTGACGTCTAAG
AAACCATTATTATCATGACATTAACCTATAAAAATAGGCGTATCACGAGGCCCTTTCGTCTCGCGCGTTT
CGGTGATGACGGTGAAAACCTCTGACACATGCAGCTCCCGGAGACGGTCACAGCTTGTCTGTAAGCGGAT
GCCGGGAGCAGACAAGCCCGTCAGGGCGCGTCAGCGGGTGTTGGCGGGTGTCGGGGCTGGCTTAACTATG
CGGCATCAGAGCAGATTGTACTGAGAGTGCACCATATGGACATATTGTCGTTAGAACGCGGCTACAATTA
ATACATAACCTTATGTATCATACACATACGATTTAGGTGACACTATA
Features (pLannotate 1.2.2; 16 found; start..end, strand, type, name):
     64..792     +  CDS            mNeptune2.5: mNeptune2.5 is a basic (constitutively fluorescent) red fluorescent protein published in 2014, derived from Entacmaea quadricolor. It is reported to be a rapidly-maturing monomer with moderate acid sensitivity.
    802..923     +  polyA_signal   SV40 poly(A) signal: SV40 polyadenylation signal
    930..963     +  protein_bind   loxP: Cre-mediated recombination occurs in the 8-bp core sequence (GCATACAT). Cre recombinase
    970..1286    +  promoter       SV40 promoter: SV40 enhancer and early promoter
   1299..1673    +  CDS            BleoR: antibiotic-binding protein; Sh ble from Streptoalloteichus hindustanus; confers resistance to bleomycin, phleomycin, and Zeocin™
   1683..1907    +  polyA_signal   bGH poly(A) signal: bovine growth hormone polyadenylation signal
   1914..2154    +  promoter       U6 promoter: RNA polymerase III promoter for human U6 snRNA
   2164..2197    +  protein_bind   loxP: Cre-mediated recombination occurs in the 8-bp core sequence (GCATACAT). Cre recombinase
   2235..2253    -  promoter       T7 promoter: promoter for bacteriophage T7 RNA polymerase
   2275..2328    -  CDS            lacI (fragment): lac repressor; lacI; The lac repressor binds to the lac operator to inhibit transcription in E. coli. This inhibition can be relieved by adding lactose or isopropyl-β-D-thiogalactopyranoside (IPTG).
   2511..3099    -  rep_origin     ori: high-copy-number ColE1/pMB1/pBR322/pUC origin of replication
   3270..4130    -  CDS            AmpR: β-lactamase; bla; confers resistance to ampicillin, carbenicillin, and related antibiotics
   4131..4235    -  promoter       AmpR promoter: bla
   4330..4365    +  CDS            rop (fragment): Rop protein, which maintains plasmids at low copy number; rop
   4467..4518    +  misc_feature   bom (fragment): basis of mobility region from pBR322
   4581..2       +  promoter       SP6 promoter (across the origin): promoter for bacteriophage SP6 RNA polymerase
