>Addgene plasmid #120057 | pMaCTag-Z14 | addgene full sequence | sequence record 232666 | Addgene NGS Result
ATTTAGGTGACACTATAGAACGCGGCCGCCAGCTGAAGCTTCGTACGTCAGGTGGAGGAGGTAGTGGCGG
AGGCGGATCCGTGAGCAAGGGCGAGGAGCTGATCAAGGAGAACATGCACACGAAGCTGTACATGGAAGGC
ACCGTGAACAACCACCACTTCAAGTGCACCCACGAAGGGGAGGGCAAGCCCTACGAGGGCACCCAGACCA
ACAGGATTAAGGTGGTGGAGGGAGGCCCCCTGCCGTTCGCATTCGACATCCTGGCCACCTGCTTTATGTA
CGGGAGCAAGACCTTCATCAACCACACCCAGGGCATCCCCGATTTCTTTAAGCAGTCCTTCCCTGAGGGC
TTCACATGGGAGAGAGTCACCACATACGAAGACGGGGGCGTGCTTACCGTTACCCAGGACACCAGCCTCC
AGGACGGCTGCTTGATCTACAACGTCAAGCTCAGAGGGGTGAACTTCCCATCCAACGGCCCTGTGATGCA
GAAGAAAACACTCGGCTGGGAGGCCAGTACCGAGACCCTGTACCCCGCTGACGGCGGCCTGGAAGGCAGA
TGCGACATGGCCCTGAAGCTCGTGGGCGGGGGCCACCTGCACTGCAACCTGAAGACCACATACAGATCCA
AGAAACCCGCTAAGAACCTCAAGATGCCCGGCGTCTACTTTGTGGACCGCAGACTGGAAAGAATCAAGGA
GGCCGACAATGAGACCTACGTCGAGCAGCACGAGGTGGCTGTGGCCAGATACTGCGACCTCCCTAGCAAA
CTGGGGCACAAACTTAATGGCATGGACGAGCTGTACAAGTGAACTAGTAACTTGTTTATTGCAGCTTATA
ATGGTTACAAATAAAGCAATAGCATCACAAATTTCACAAATAAAGCATTTTTTTCACTGCATTCTAGTTG
TGGTTTGTCCAAACTCATCAATGTATCTTAGTCGATATAACTTCGTATAGCATACATTATACGAAGTTAT
GTCGACGGTGTGGAAAGTCCCCAGGCTCCCCAGCAGGCAGAAGTATGCAAAGCATGCATCTCAATTAGTC
AGCAACCAGGTGTGGAAAGTCCCCAGGCTCCCCAGCAGGCAGAAGTATGCAAAGCATGCATCTCAATTAG
TCAGCAACCATAGTCCCGCCCCTAACTCCGCCCATCCCGCCCCTAACTCCGCCCAGTTCCGCCCATTCTC
CGCCCCATGGCTGACTAATTTTTTTTATTTATGCAGAGGCCGAGGCCGCCTCGGCCTCTGAGCTATTCCA
GAAGTAGTGAGGAGGCTTTTTTGGAGGCCTAGGCTTTTGCAAAGAATTCGCCACCATGGCCAAGTTGACC
AGTGCCGTTCCGGTGCTCACCGCGCGCGACGTCGCCGGAGCGGTCGAGTTCTGGACCGACCGGCTCGGGT
TCTCCCGGGACTTCGTGGAGGACGACTTCGCCGGTGTGGTCCGGGACGACGTGACCCTGTTCATCAGCGC
GGTCCAGGACCAGGTGGTGCCGGACAACACCCTGGCCTGGGTGTGGGTGCGCGGCCTGGACGAGCTGTAC
GCCGAGTGGTCGGAGGTCGTGTCCACGAACTTCCGGGACGCCTCCGGGCCGGCCATGACCGAGATCGGCG
AGCAGCCGTGGGGGCGGGAGTTCGCCCTGCGCGACCCGGCCGGCAACTGCGTGCACTTCGTGGCCGAGGA
GCAGGACTGACTGCAGCGACTGTGCCTTCTAGTTGCCAGCCATCTGTTGTTTGCCCCTCCCCCGTGCCTT
CCTTGACCCTGGAAGGTGCCACTCCCACTGTCCTTTCCTAATAAAATGAGGAAATTGCATCGCATTGTCT
GAGTAGGTGTCATTCTATTCTGGGGGGTGGGGTGGGGCAGGACAGCAAGGGGGAGGATTGGGAAGACAAT
AGCAGGCATGCTGGGGATGCGGTGGGCTCTATGGCTCGAGGAGGGCCTATTTCCCATGATTCCTTCATAT
TTGCATATACGATACAAGGCTGTTAGAGAGATAATTGGAATTAATTTGACTGTAAACACAAAGATATTAG
TACAAAATACGTGACGTAGAAAGTAATAATTTCTTGGGTAGTTTGCAGTTTTAAAATTATGTTTTAAAAT
GGACTATCATATGCTTACCGTAACTTGAAAGTATTTCGATTTCTTGGCTTTATATATCTTGTGGAAAGGA
CGAAACACCGATAACTTCGTATAGCATACATTATACGAAGTTATGGTACCGATGCAGCTAGCCCGCGGAT
CTGCCGGTCTCCCTATAGTGAGTCGTATTAATTTCGATAAGCCAGGTTAACCTGCATTAATGAATCGGCC
AACGCGCGGGGAGAGGCGGTTTGCGTATTGGGCGCTCTTCCGCTTCCTCGCTCACTGACTCGCTGCGCTC
GGTCGTTCGGCTGCGGCGAGCGGTATCAGCTCACTCAAAGGCGGTAATACGGTTATCCACAGAATCAGGG
GATAACGCAGGAAAGAACATGTGAGCAAAAGGCCAGCAAAAGGCCAGGAACCGTAAAAAGGCCGCGTTGC
TGGCGTTTTTCCATAGGCTCCGCCCCCCTGACGAGCATCACAAAAATCGACGCTCAAGTCAGAGGTGGCG
AAACCCGACAGGACTATAAAGATACCAGGCGTTTCCCCCTGGAAGCTCCCTCGTGCGCTCTCCTGTTCCG
ACCCTGCCGCTTACCGGATACCTGTCCGCCTTTCTCCCTTCGGGAAGCGTGGCGCTTTCTCATAGCTCAC
GCTGTAGGTATCTCAGTTCGGTGTAGGTCGTTCGCTCCAAGCTGGGCTGTGTGCACGAACCCCCCGTTCA
GCCCGACCGCTGCGCCTTATCCGGTAACTATCGTCTTGAGTCCAACCCGGTAAGACACGACTTATCGCCA
CTGGCAGCAGCCACTGGTAACAGGATTAGCAGAGCGAGGTATGTAGGCGGTGCTACAGAGTTCTTGAAGT
GGTGGCCTAACTACGGCTACACTAGAAGAACAGTATTTGGTATCTGCGCTCTGCTGAAGCCAGTTACCTT
CGGAAAAAGAGTTGGTAGCTCTTGATCCGGCAAACAAACCACCGCTGGTAGCGGTGGTTTTTTTGTTTGC
AAGCAGCAGATTACGCGCAGAAAAAAAGGATCTCAAGAAGATCCTTTGATCTTTTCTACGGGGTCTGACG
CTCAGTGGAACGAAAACTCACGTTAAGGGATTTTGGTCATGAGATTATCAAAAAGGATCTTCACCTAGAT
CCTTTTAAATTAAAAATGAAGTTTTAAATCAATCTAAAGTATATATGAGTAAACTTGGTCTGACAGTTAC
CAATGCTTAATCAGTGAGGCACCTATCTCAGCGATCTGTCTATTTCGTTCATCCATAGTTGCCTGACTCC
CCGTCGTGTAGATAACTACGATACGGGAGGGCTTACCATCTGGCCCCAGTGCTGCAATGATACCGCGAGA
CCCACGCTCACCGGCTCCAGATTTATCAGCAATAAACCAGCCAGCCGGAAGGGCCGAGCGCAGAAGTGGT
CCTGCAACTTTATCCGCCTCCATCCAGTCTATTAATTGTTGCCGGGAAGCTAGAGTAAGTAGTTCGCCAG
TTAATAGTTTGCGCAACGTTGTTGCCATTGCTACAGGCATCGTGGTGTCACGCTCGTCGTTTGGTATGGC
TTCATTCAGCTCCGGTTCCCAACGATCAAGGCGAGTTACATGATCCCCCATGTTGTGCAAAAAAGCGGTT
AGCTCCTTCGGTCCTCCGATCGTTGTCAGAAGTAAGTTGGCCGCAGTGTTATCACTCATGGTTATGGCAG
CACTGCATAATTCTCTTACTGTCATGCCATCCGTAAGATGCTTTTCTGTGACTGGTGAGTACTCAACCAA
GTCATTCTGAGAATAGTGTATGCGGCGACCGAGTTGCTCTTGCCCGGCGTCAATACGGGATAATACCGCG
CCACATAGCAGAACTTTAAAAGTGCTCATCATTGGAAAACGTTCTTCGGGGCGAAAACTCTCAAGGATCT
TACCGCTGTTGAGATCCAGTTCGATGTAACCCACTCGTGCACCCAACTGATCTTCAGCATCTTTTACTTT
CACCAGCGTTTCTGGGTGAGCAAAAACAGGAAGGCAAAATGCCGCAAAAAAGGGAATAAGGGCGACACGG
AAATGTTGAATACTCATACTCTTCCTTTTTCAATATTATTGAAGCATTTATCAGGGTTATTGTCTCATGA
GCGGATACATATTTGAATGTATTTAGAAAAATAAACAAATAGGGGTTCCGCGCACATTTCCCCGAAAAGT
GCCACCTGACGTCTAAGAAACCATTATTATCATGACATTAACCTATAAAAATAGGCGTATCACGAGGCCC
TTTCGTCTCGCGCGTTTCGGTGATGACGGTGAAAACCTCTGACACATGCAGCTCCCGGAGACGGTCACAG
CTTGTCTGTAAGCGGATGCCGGGAGCAGACAAGCCCGTCAGGGCGCGTCAGCGGGTGTTGGCGGGTGTCG
GGGCTGGCTTAACTATGCGGCATCAGAGCAGATTGTACTGAGAGTGCACCATATGGACATATTGTCGTTA
GAACGCGGCTACAATTAATACATAACCTTATGTATCATACACATACG
Features (pLannotate 1.2.2; 16 found; start..end, strand, type, name):
      1..19      +  promoter       SP6 promoter: promoter for bacteriophage SP6 RNA polymerase
     81..809     +  CDS            mNeptune2.5: mNeptune2.5 is a basic (constitutively fluorescent) red fluorescent protein published in 2014, derived from Entacmaea quadricolor. It is reported to be a rapidly-maturing monomer with moderate acid sensitivity.
    819..940     +  polyA_signal   SV40 poly(A) signal: SV40 polyadenylation signal
    947..980     +  protein_bind   loxP: Cre-mediated recombination occurs in the 8-bp core sequence (GCATACAT). Cre recombinase
    987..1303    +  promoter       SV40 promoter: SV40 enhancer and early promoter
   1316..1690    +  CDS            BleoR: antibiotic-binding protein; Sh ble from Streptoalloteichus hindustanus; confers resistance to bleomycin, phleomycin, and Zeocin™
   1700..1924    +  polyA_signal   bGH poly(A) signal: bovine growth hormone polyadenylation signal
   1931..2171    +  promoter       U6 promoter: RNA polymerase III promoter for human U6 snRNA
   2181..2214    +  protein_bind   loxP: Cre-mediated recombination occurs in the 8-bp core sequence (GCATACAT). Cre recombinase
   2252..2270    -  promoter       T7 promoter: promoter for bacteriophage T7 RNA polymerase
   2292..2345    -  CDS            lacI (fragment): lac repressor; lacI; The lac repressor binds to the lac operator to inhibit transcription in E. coli. This inhibition can be relieved by adding lactose or isopropyl-β-D-thiogalactopyranoside (IPTG).
   2528..3116    -  rep_origin     ori: high-copy-number ColE1/pMB1/pBR322/pUC origin of replication
   3287..4147    -  CDS            AmpR: β-lactamase; bla; confers resistance to ampicillin, carbenicillin, and related antibiotics
   4148..4252    -  promoter       AmpR promoter: bla
   4347..4382    +  CDS            rop (fragment): Rop protein, which maintains plasmids at low copy number; rop
   4484..4535    +  misc_feature   bom (fragment): basis of mobility region from pBR322
