[The description below was written by a language model from this plasmid's Addgene catalogue record and pLannotate feature annotations shown in this document.]
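Description:
pMaCTag-Z14 is a PCR template plasmid built on the pFA6a backbone, intended not for direct expression but as the source of a tagging cassette for C-terminal tagging of endogenous mammalian genes in a CRISPR-Cas12a-assisted PCR tagging scheme. It is propagated in E. coli as a high-copy plasmid through a ColE1/pUC-type origin and selected with ampicillin via the bla gene. Short lacI, rop and bom fragments are backbone remnants, and SP6 and T7 promoters flank the cassette. The depositor and sequencing-verified records are both 4,597 nt and carry the same features in the same order, differing only in where numbering starts.

The cassette begins with a promoterless coding sequence for mNeptune2.5, a monomeric far-red fluorescent protein derived from Entacmaea quadricolor (the catalogue's "human" species entry reflects the target system, not the protein's origin). It has no promoter because it is meant to be fused in frame to the 3′ end of a chromosomal gene and expressed under that gene's own regulation; an SV40 polyadenylation signal terminates the fusion transcript. Downstream, two loxP sites in the same orientation bracket an SV40 enhancer/early promoter driving BleoR (Sh ble) with a bGH poly(A) signal, giving Zeocin selection of tagged mammalian cells, followed by a human U6 Pol III promoter. The loxP arrangement should allow Cre-mediated excision of the marker and U6 segment after selection. The U6 promoter sits at the cassette's end with no guide annotated after it, consistent with the Cas12a crRNA being supplied by one of the gene-specific tagging oligos (M1 and M2), which presumably also add the homology arms during amplification; the record does not spell this out.
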