Addgene plasmid #120057: pMaCTag-Z14
Purpose: Template for C-terminal PCR tagging of mammalian genes (Zeocin selection) with mNeptune2.5
Depositing lab: Michael Knop. Publication: CRISPR-Cas12a-assisted PCR tagging of mammalian genes. Fueller J, Herbst K, Meurer M, Gubicza K, Kurtulmus B, Knopf JD, Kirrmaier D, Buchmuller BC, Pereira G, Lemberg MK, Knop M. J Cell Biol. 2020 Jun 1;219(6). pii: 151766. doi: 10.1083/jcb.201910210. PubMed 32406907.
Backbone
  Vector backbone: pFA6a
  Backbone size w/o insert (bp): 2412
  Vector type: PCR Template
  Selectable markers: Zeocin
Growth in bacteria
  Bacterial resistance: Ampicillin, 100 μg/mL
  Growth temperature: 37°C
  Growth strain: DH5alpha
  Copy number: High Copy
Gene/Insert
  Gene/Insert name: mNeptune2.5
  Species: H. sapiens (human)
  Promoter: None
  Tag / fusion protein: mNeptune2.5 (C terminal on backbone)
  Cloning method: Restriction Enzyme; 5′ cloning site BamHI (not destroyed); 3′ cloning site SpeI (not destroyed)
  Sequencing primers: 5′ SP6; 3′ AAACCACAACTAGAATGCAGTG
Terms and licenses: Academic/Nonprofit Terms; Industry Terms: Not Available to Industry
Depositor comments: Template plasmid for C-terminal PCR tagging of mammalian genes. For M1 and M2 tagging oligo design please visit www.pcr-tagging.com Please visit https://www.biorxiv.org/content/early/2018/11/20/473876 for BioRxiv preprint
How to cite: pMaCTag-Z14 was a gift from Michael Knop (Addgene plasmid # 120057 ; http://n2t.net/addgene:120057 ; RRID:Addgene_120057)
